>Addgene plasmid #142954 | TFORF2531 | addgene full sequence | sequence record 396957 | Addgene NGS Result
TTAATGTAGTCTTATGCAATACTCTTGTAGTCTTGCAACATGGTAACGATGAGTTAGCAACATGCCTTAC
AAGGAGAGAAAAAGCACCGTGCATGCCGATTGGTGGAAGTAAGGTGGTACGATCGTGCCTTATTAGGAAG
GCAACAGACGGGTCTGACATGGATTGGACGAACCACTGAATTGCCGCATTGCAGAGATATTGTATTTAAG
TGCCTAGCTCGATACATAAACGGGTCTCTCTGGTTAGACCAGATCTGAGCCTGGGAGCTCTCTGGCTAAC
TAGGGAACCCACTGCTTAAGCCTCAATAAAGCTTGCCTTGAGTGCTTCAAGTAGTGTGTGCCCGTCTGTT
GTGTGACTCTGGTAACTAGAGATCCCTCAGACCCTTTTAGTCAGTGTGGAAAATCTCTAGCAGTGGCGCC
CGAACAGGGACTTGAAAGCGAAAGGGAAACCAGAGGAGCTCTCTCGACGCAGGACTCGGCTTGCTGAAGC
GCGCACGGCAAGAGGCGAGGGGCGGCGACTGGTGAGTACGCCAAAAATTTTGACTAGCGGAGGCTAGAAG
GAGAGAGATGGGTGCGAGAGCGTCAGTATTAAGCGGGGGAGAATTAGATCGCGATGGGAAAAAATTCGGT
TAAGGCCAGGGGGAAAGAAAAAATATAAATTAAAACATATAGTATGGGCAAGCAGGGAGCTAGAACGATT
CGCAGTTAATCCTGGCCTGTTAGAAACATCAGAAGGCTGTAGACAAATACTGGGACAGCTACAACCATCC
CTTCAGACAGGATCAGAAGAACTTAGATCATTATATAATACAGTAGCAACCCTCTATTGTGTGCATCAAA
GGATAGAGATAAAAGACACCAAGGAAGCTTTAGACAAGATAGAGGAAGAGCAAAACAAAAGTAAGACCAC
CGCACAGCAAGCGGCCGCTGATCTTCAGACCTGGAGGAGGAGATATGAGGGACAATTGGAGAAGTGAATT
ATATAAATATAAAGTAGTAAAAATTGAACCATTAGGAGTAGCACCCACCAAGGCAAAGAGAAGAGTGGTG
CAGAGAGAAAAAAGAGCAGTGGGAATAGGAGCTTTGTTCCTTGGGTTCTTGGGAGCAGCAGGAAGCACTA
TGGGCGCAGCGTCAATGACGCTGACGGTACAGGCCAGACAATTATTGTCTGGTATAGTGCAGCAGCAGAA
CAATTTGCTGAGGGCTATTGAGGCGCAACAGCATCTGTTGCAACTCACAGTCTGGGGCATCAAGCAGCTC
CAGGCAAGAATCCTGGCTGTGGAAAGATACCTAAAGGATCAACAGCTCCTGGGGATTTGGGGTTGCTCTG
GAAAACTCATTTGCACCACTGCTGTGCCTTGGAATGCTAGTTGGAGTAATAAATCTCTGGAACAGATTTG
GAATCACACGACCTGGATGGAGTGGGACAGAGAAATTAACAATTACACAAGCTTAATACACTCCTTAATT
GAAGAATCGCAAAACCAGCAAGAAAAGAATGAACAAGAATTATTGGAATTAGATAAATGGGCAAGTTTGT
GGAATTGGTTTAACATAACAAATTGGCTGTGGTATATAAAATTATTCATAATGATAGTAGGAGGCTTGGT
AGGTTTAAGAATAGTTTTTGCTGTACTTTCTATAGTGAATAGAGTTAGGCAGGGATATTCACCATTATCG
TTTCAGACCCACCTCCCAACCCCGAGGGGACCCATGCATTGCATCTCAATTAGTCAGCAACCAGGTGTGG
AAAGTCCCCAGGCTCCCCAGCAGGCAGAAGTATGCAAAGCATGCGTCTCAATTAGTCAGCAACCATAGTC
CCGCCCCTAACTCCGCCCATCCCGCCCCTAACTCCGCCCAGTTCCGCCCATTCTCCGCCCCATGGCTGAC
TAATTTTTTTTATTTATGCAGAGGCCGAGGCCGCCTCGGCCTCTGAGCTATTCCAGAAGTAGTGAGGAGG
CTTTTTTGGAGGCCTAGGCTTTTGCAAAAAGCTTTCTAGAGGTACCACCGGAGCTTACCATGACCGAGTA
CAAGCCCACGGTGCGCCTCGCCACCCGCGACGACGTCCCCAGGGCCGTACGCACCCTCGCCGCCGCGTTC
GCCGACTACCCCGCCACGCGCCACACCGTCGATCCGGACCGCCACATCGAGCGGGTCACCGAGCTGCAAG
AACTCTTCCTCACGCGCGTCGGGCTCGACATCGGCAAGGTGTGGGTCGCGGACGACGGCGCCGCCGTGGC
GGTCTGGACCACGCCGGAGAGCGTCGAAGCGGGGGCGGTGTTCGCCGAGATCGGCCCGCGCATGGCCGAG
TTGAGCGGTTCCCGGCTGGCCGCGCAGCAACAGATGGAAGGCCTCCTGGCGCCGCACCGGCCCAAGGAGC
CCGCGTGGTTCCTGGCCACCGTCGGCGTCTCGCCCGACCACCAGGGCAAGGGTCTGGGCAGCGCCGTCGT
GCTCCCCGGAGTGGAGGCGGCCGAGCGCGCCGGGGTGCCCGCCTTCCTGGAGACCTCCGCGCCCCGCAAC
CTCCCCTTCTACGAGCGGCTCGGCTTCACCGTCACCGCCGACGTCGAGGTGCCCGAAGGACCGCGCACCT
GGTGCATGACCCGCAAGCCCGGTGCCAGTTAACGAATTCTAGATCTTGAGACAAATGGCAGTATTCATCC
ACAATTTTAAAAGAAAAGGGGGGATTGGGGGGTACAGTGCAGGGGAAAGAATAGTAGACATAATAGCAAC
AGACATACAAACTAAAGAATTACAAAAACAAATTACAAAAATTCAAAATTTTCGGGTTTATTACAGGGAC
AGCAGAGATCCACTTTGGCGCCGGCTCGAGGCCTGCAGGTGCAAAGATGGATAAAGTTTTAAACAGAGAG
GAATCTTTGCAGCTAATGGACCTTCTAGGTCTTGAAAGGAGTGGGAATTGGCTCCGGTGCCCGTCAGTGG
GCAGAGCGCACATCGCCCACAGTCCCCGAGAAGTTGGGGGGAGGGGTCGGCAATTGAACCGGTGCCTAGA
GAAGGTGGCGCGGGGTAAACTGGGAAAGTGATGTCGTGTACTGGCTCCGCCTTTTTCCCGAGGGTGGGGG
AGAACCGTATATAAGTGCAGTAGTCGCCGTGAACGTTCTTTTTCGCAACGGGTTTGCCGCCAGAACACAG
GTAAGTGCCGTGTGTGGTTCCCGCGGGCCTGGCCTCTTTACGGGTTATGGCCCTTGCGTGCCTTGAATTA
CTTCCACCTGGCTGCAGTACGTGATTCTTGATCCCGAGCTTCGGGTTGGAAGTGGGTGGGAGAGTTCGAG
GCCTTGCGCTTAAGGAGCCCCTTCGCCTCGTGCTTGAGTTGAGGCCTGGCCTGGGCGCTGGGGCCGCCGC
GTGCGAATCTGGTGGCACCTTCGCGCCTGTCTCGCTGCTTTCGATAAGTCTCTAGCCATTTAAAATTTTT
GATGACCTGCTGCGACGCTTTTTTTCTGGCAAGATAGTCTTGTAAATGCGGGCCAAGATCTGCACACTGG
TATTTCGGTTTTTGGGGCCGCGGGCGGCGACGGGGCCCGTGCGTCCCAGCGCACATGTTCGGCGAGGCGG
GGCCTGCGAGCGCGGCCACCGAGAATCGGACGGGGGTAGTCTCAAGCTGGCCGGCCTGCTCTGGTGCCTG
GCCTCGCGCCGCCGTGTATCGCCCCGCCCTGGGCGGCAAGGCTGGCCCGGTCGGCACCAGTTGCGTGAGC
GGAAAGATGGCCGCTTCCCGGCCCTGCTGCAGGGAGCTCAAAATGGAGGACGCGGCGCTCGGGAGAGCGG
GCGGGTGAGTCACCCACACAAAGGAAAAGGGCCTTTCCGTCCTCAGCCGTCGCTTCATGTGACTCCACGG
AGTACCGGGCGCCGTCCAGGCACCTCGATTAGTTCTCGAGCTTTTGGAGTACGTCGTCTTTAGGTTGGGG
GGAGGGGTTTTATGCGATGGAGTTTCCCCACACTGAGTGGGTGGAGACTGAAGTTAGGCCAGCTTGGCAC
TTGATGTAATTCTCCTTGGAATTTGCCCTTTTTGAGTTTGGATCTTGGTTCATTCTCAAGCCTCAGACAG
TGGTTCAAAGTTTTTTTCTTCCATTTCAGGTGTCGTGAGGCTAGCACCGCCACCATGAATCTCCTGGACC
CCTTCATGAAGATGACCGACGAGCAGGAGAAGGGCCTGTCCGGCGCCCCCAGCCCCACCATGTCCGAGGA
CTCCGCGGGCTCGCCCTGCCCGTCGGGCTCCGGCTCGGACACCGAGAACACGCGGCCCCAGGAGAACACG
TTCCCCAAGGGCGAGCCCGATCTGAAGAAGGAGAGCGAGGAGGACAAGTTCCCCGTGTGCATCCGCGAGG
CGGTCAGCCAGGTGCTCAAAGGCTACGACTGGACGCTGGTGCCCATGCCGGTGCGCGTCAACGGCTCCAG
CAAGAACAAGCCGCACGTCAAGCGGCCCATGAACGCCTTCATGGTGTGGGCGCAGGCGGCGCGCAGGAAG
CTCGCGGACCAGTACCCGCACTTGCACAACGCCGAGCTCAGCAAGACGCTGGGCAAGCTCTGGAGACTTC
TGAACGAGAGCGAGAAGCGGCCCTTCGTGGAGGAGGCGGAGCGGCTGCGCGTGCAGCACAAGAAGGACCA
CCCGGATTACAAGTACCAGCCGCGGCGGAGGAAGTCGGTGAAGAACGGGCAGGCGGAGGCAGAGGAGGCC
ACGGAGCAGACGCACATCTCCCCCAACGCCATCTTCAAGGCGCTGCAGGCCGACTCGCCACACTCCTCCT
CCGGCATGAGCGAGGTGCACTCCCCCGGCGAGCACTCGGGGCAATCCCAGGGCCCACCGACCCCACCCAC
CACCCCCAAAACCGACGTGCAGCCGGGCAAGGCTGACCTGAAGCGAGAGGGGCGCCCCTTGCCAGAGGGG
GGCAGACAGCCCCCTATCGACTTCCGCGACGTGGACATCGGCGAGCTGAGCAGCGACGTCATCTCCAACA
TCGAGACCTTCGATGTCAACGAGTTTGACCAGTACCTGCCGCCCAACGGCCACCCGGGGGTGCCGGCCAC
GCACGGCCAGGTCACCTACACGGGCAGCTACGGCATCAGCAGCACCGCGGCCACCCCGGCGAGCGCGGGC
CACGTGTGGATGTCCAAGCAGCAGGCGCCGCCGCCACCCCCGCAGCAGCCCCCACAGGCCCCGCCGGCCC
CGCAGGCGCCCCCGCAGCCGCAGGCGGCGCCCCCACAGCAGCCGGCGGCACCCCCGCAGCAGCCACAGGC
GCACACGCTGACCACGCTGAGCAGCGAGCCGGGCCAGTCCCAGCGAACGCACATCAAGACGGAGCAGCTG
AGCCCCAGCCACTACAGCGAGCAGCAGCAGCACTCGCCCCAACAGATCGCCTACAGCCCCTTCAACCTCC
CACACTACAGCCCCTCCTACCCGCCCATCACCCGCTCACAGTACGACTACACCGACCACCAGAACTCCAG
CTCCTACTACAGCCACGCGGCAGGCCAGGGCACCGGCCTCTACTCCACCTTCACCTACATGAACCCCGCT
CAGCGCCCCATGTACACCCCCATCGCCGACACCTCTGGGGTCCCTTCCATCCCGCAGACCCACAGCCCCC
AGCACTGGGAACAACCCGTCTACACACAGCTCACTCGACCTTAGTAATGAACTAGTCCGTAACTTGAAAG
TATTTCGATTTCTTGGCTTTATATATCTTGTGGAAAGGACGAAGTTCTGGAGTGTTTCGGAGCCTTACGC
GTTAAGTCGACAATCAACCTCTGGATTACAAAATTTGTGAAAGATTGACTGGTATTCTTAACTATGTTGC
TCCTTTTACGCTATGTGGATACGCTGCTTTAATGCCTTTGTATCATGCTATTGCTTCCCGTATGGCTTTC
ATTTTCTCCTCCTTGTATAAATCCTGGTTGCTGTCTCTTTATGAGGAGTTGTGGCCCGTTGTCAGGCAAC
GTGGCGTGGTGTGCACTGTGTTTGCTGACGCAACCCCCACTGGTTGGGGCATTGCCACCACCTGTCAGCT
CCTTTCCGGGACTTTCGCTTTCCCCCTCCCTATTGCCACGGCGGAACTCATCGCCGCCTGCCTTGCCCGC
TGCTGGACAGGGGCTCGGCTGTTGGGCACTGACAATTCCGTGGTGTTGTCGGGGAAATCATCGTCCTTTC
CTTGGCTGCTCGCCTGTGTTGCCACCTGGATTCTGCGCGGGACGTCCTTCTGCTACGTCCCTTCGGCCCT
CAATCCAGCGGACCTTCCTTCCCGCGGCCTGCTGCCGGCTCTGCGGCCTCTTCCGCGTCTTCGCCTTCGC
CCTCAGACGAGTCGGATCTCCCTTTGGGCCGCCTCCCCGCGTCGACTTTAAGACCAATGACTTACAAGGC
AGCTGTAGATCTTAGCCACTTTTTAAAAGAAAAGGGGGGACTGGAAGGGCTAATTCACTCCCAACGAAGA
CAAGATCTGCTTTTTGCTTGTACTGGGTCTCTCTGGTTAGACCAGATCTGAGCCTGGGAGCTCTCTGGCT
AACTAGGGAACCCACTGCTTAAGCCTCAATAAAGCTTGCCTTGAGTGCTTCAAGTAGTGTGTGCCCGTCT
GTTGTGTGACTCTGGTAACTAGAGATCCCTCAGACCCTTTTAGTCAGTGTGGAAAATCTCTAGCAGTACG
TATAGTAGTTCATGTCATCTTATTATTCAGTATTTATAACTTGCAAAGAAATGAATATCAGAGAGTGAGA
GGAACTTGTTTATTGCAGCTTATAATGGTTACAAATAAAGCAATAGCATCACAAATTTCACAAATAAAGC
ATTTTTTTCACTGCATTCTAGTTGTGGTTTGTCCAAACTCATCAATGTATCTTATCATGTCTGGCTCTAG
CTATCCCGCCCCTAACTCCGCCCATCCCGCCCCTAACTCCGCCCAGTTCCGCCCATTCTCCGCCCCATGG
CTGACTAATTTTTTTTATTTATGCAGAGGCCGAGGCCGCCTCGGCCTCTGAGCTATTCCAGAAGTAGTGA
GGAGGCTTTTTTGGAGGCCTAGGGACGTACCCAATTCGCCCTATAGTGAGTCGTATTACGCGCGCTCACT
GGCCGTCGTTTTACAACGTCGTGACTGGGAAAACCCTGGCGTTACCCAACTTAATCGCCTTGCAGCACAT
CCCCCTTTCGCCAGCTGGCGTAATAGCGAAGAGGCCCGCACCGATCGCCCTTCCCAACAGTTGCGCAGCC
TGAATGGCGAATGGG
[124 nt withheld, positions 7226-7349]
C
[91 nt withheld, positions 7351-7441]
A
[49 nt withheld, positions 7443-7491]
CCTTTGACGTTGGAGTCCACGTTCTTT
[37 nt withheld, positions 7519-7555]
ACCCTATCTCGGTCTATTCTTTTGATTTATAAGGGATTTTGCCGATTTCGGCCTATTGGTTAAAAAATGA
GCTGATTTAACAAAAATTTAACGCGAATTTTAACAAAATATTAACGCTTACAATTTAGGTGGCACTTTTC
GGGGAAATGTGCGCGGAACCCCTATTTGTTTATTTTTCTAAATACATTCAAATATGTATCCGCTCATGAG
ACAATAACCCTGATAAATGCTTCAATAATATTGAAAAAGGAAGAGTATGAGTATTCAACATTTCCGTGTC
GCCCTTATTCCCTTTTTTGCGGCATTTTGCCTTCCTGTTTTTGCTCACCCAGAAACGCTGGTGAAAGTAA
AAGATGCTGAAGATCAGTTGGGTGCACGAGTGGGTTACATCGAACTGGATCTCAACAGCGGTAAGATCCT
TGAGAGTTTTCGCCCCGAAGAACGTTTTCCAATGATGAGCACTTTTAAAGTTCTGCTATGTGGCGCGGTA
TTATCCCGTATTGACGCCGGGCAAGAGCAACTCGGTCGCCGCATACACTATTCTCAGAATGACTTGGTTG
AGTACTCACCAGTCACAGAAAAGCATCTTACGGATGGCATGACAGTAAGAGAATTATGCAGTGCTGCCAT
AACCATGAGTGATAACACTGCGGCCAACTTACTTCTGACAACGATCGGAGGACCGAAGGAGCTAACCGCT
TTTTTGCACAACATGGGGGATCATGTAACTCGCCTTGATCGTTGGGAACCGGAGCTGAATGAAGCCATAC
CAAACGACGAGCGTGACACCACGATGCCTGTAGCAATGGCAACAACGTTGCGCAAACTATTAACTGGCGA
ACTACTTACTCTAGCTTCCCGGCAACAATTAATAGACTGGATGGAGGCGGATAAAGTTGCAGGACCACTT
CTGCGCTCGGCCCTTCCGGCTGGCTGGTTTATTGCTGATAAATCTGGAGCCGGTGAGCGTGGGTCTCGCG
GTATCATTGCAGCACTGGGGCCAGATGGTAAGCCCTCCCGTATCGTAGTTATCTACACGACGGGGAGTCA
GGCAACTATGGATGAACGAAATAGACAGATCGCTGAGATAGGTGCCTCACTGATTAAGCATTGGTAACTG
TCAGACCAAGTTTACTCATATATACTTTAGATTGATTTAAAACTTCATTTTTAATTTAAAAGGATCTAGG
TGAAGATCCTTTTTGATAATCTCATGACCAAAATCCCTTAACGTGAGTTTTCGTTCCACTGAGCGTCAGA
CCCCGTAGAAAAGATCAAAGGATCTTCTTGAGATCCTTTTTTTCTGCGCGTAATCTGCTGCTTGCAAACA
AAAAAACCACCGCTACCAGCGGTGGTTTGTTTGCCGGATCAAGAGCTACCAACTCTTTTTCCGAAGGTAA
CTGGCTTCAGCAGAGCGCAGATACCAAATACTGTTCTTCTAGTGTAGCCGTAGTTAGGCCACCACTTCAA
GAACTCTGTAGCACCGCCTACATACCTCGCTCTGCTAATCCTGTTACCAGTGGCTGCTGCCAGTGGCGAT
AAGTCGTGTCTTACCGGGTTGGACTCAAGACGATAGTTACCGGATAAGGCGCAGCGGTCGGGCTGAACGG
GGGGTTCGTGCACACAGCCCAGCTTGGAGCGAACGACCTACACCGAACTGAGATACCTACAGCGTGAGCT
ATGAGAAAGCGCCACGCTTCCCGAAGGGAGAAAGGCGGACAGGTATCCGGTAAGCGGCAGGGTCGGAACA
GGAGAGCGCACGAGGGAGCTTCCAGGGGGAAACGCCTGGTATCTTTATAGTCCTGTCGGGTTTCGCCACC
TCTGACTTGAGCGTCGATTTTTGTGATGCTCGTCAGGGGGGCGGAGCCTATGGAAAAACGCCAGCAACGC
GGCCTTTTTACGGTTCCTGGCCTTTTGCTGGCCTTTTGCTCACATGTTCTTTCCTGCGTTATCCCCTGAT
TCTGTGGATAACCGTATTACCGCCTTTGAGTGAGCTGATACCGCTCGCCGCAGCCGAACGACCGAGCGCA
GCGAGTCAGTGAGCGAGGAAGCGGAAGAGCGCCCAATACGCAAACCGCCTCTCCCCGCGCGTTGGCCGAT
TCATTAATGCAGCTGGCACGACAGGTTTCCCGACTGGAAAGCGGGCAGTGAGCGCAACGCAATTAATGTG
AGTTAGCTCACTCATTAGGCACCCCAGGCTTTACACTTTATGCTTCCGGCTCGTATGTTGTGTGGAATTG
TGAGCGGATAACAATTTCACACAGGAAACAGCTATGACCATGATTACGCCAAGCGCGCAATTAACCCTCA
CTAAAGGGAACAAAAGCTGGAGCTGCAAGC
Features (pLannotate 1.2.2; 31 found; start..end, strand, type, name):
      5..231     +  promoter       RSV promoter: Rous sarcoma virus enhancer/promoter
    232..412     +  LTR            5' LTR (truncated): truncated 5' long terminal repeat (LTR) from HIV-1
    459..584     +  misc_feature   HIV-1 Ψ: packaging signal of human immunodeficiency virus type 1
    568..931     +  CDS            HIV-1 gag (fragment): gag protein from human immunodeficiency virus 1; gag
   1077..1310    +  misc_feature   RRE: The Rev response element (RRE) of HIV-1 allows for Rev-dependent mRNA export from the nucleus to the cytoplasm.
   1687..1713    +  CDS            Rev (fragment): human immunodeficiency virus 1 (HIV-1) Rev protein; rev; enhances nuclear export of unspliced and incompletely spliced viral mRNAs
   1720..1743    +  promoter       SV40 promoter (fragment): SV40 early promoter
   1744..1815    +  promoter       SV40 promoter (fragment): SV40 enhancer and early promoter
   1839..1974    +  rep_origin     SV40 ori: SV40 origin of replication
   2020..2616    +  CDS            PuroR (fragment): puromycin N-acetyltransferase; pac from Streptomyces; confers resistance to puromycin
   2665..2782    +  misc_feature   cPPT/CTS: central polypurine tract and central termination sequence of HIV-1
   2847..2913    +  CDS            small t antigen (fragment): SV40 (simian virus 40) small t antigen
   2920..4098    +  promoter       EF-1α promoter: strong constitutive promoter for human elongation factor EF-1α
   4115..5641    +  CDS            SOX9: SOX9_HUMAN - Experimental evidence at protein level: Swiss-Prot protein existence level 1. Transcription factor that plays a key role in chondrocytes differentiation and skeletal development (PubMed:24038782). Specifically binds the 5'-ACAAAG-3' DNA motif present in enhancers and super-enhancers and promotes expression of genes important for chondrogenesis, including cartilage matrix protein-coding genes COL2A1, COL4A2, COL9A1, COL11A2 and ACAN, SOX5 and SOX6 (PubMed:8640233). Also binds to some promoter regions (By similarity). Plays a central role in successive steps of chondrocyte different
   5657..5710    +  promoter       U6 promoter (fragment): RNA polymerase III promoter for human U6 snRNA
   5752..6340    +  misc_feature   WPRE: woodchuck hepatitis virus posttranscriptional regulatory element
   6391..6410    +  misc_feature   cPPT/CTS (fragment): central polypurine tract and central termination sequence of HIV-1
   6412..6645    +  LTR            3' LTR (ΔU3): self-inactivating 3' long terminal repeat (LTR) from HIV-1
   6723..6844    +  polyA_signal   SV40 poly(A) signal: SV40 polyadenylation signal
   6884..7019    +  rep_origin     SV40 ori: SV40 origin of replication
   7040..7058    -  promoter       T7 promoter: promoter for bacteriophage T7 RNA polymerase
   7066..7221    +  CDS            lacZα (fragment): LacZα fragment of β-galactosidase; lacZ fragment
   7226..7654    +  rep_origin     f1 ori (sequence partly withheld): f1 bacteriophage origin of replication; arrow indicates direction of (+) strand synthesis
   7707..7811    +  promoter       AmpR promoter: bla
   7812..8672    +  CDS            AmpR: β-lactamase; bla; confers resistance to ampicillin, carbenicillin, and related antibiotics
   8843..9431    +  rep_origin     ori: high-copy-number ColE1/pMB1/pBR322/pUC origin of replication
   9614..9706    +  CDS            lacI (fragment): lac repressor; lacI; The lac repressor binds to the lac operator to inhibit transcription in E. coli. This inhibition can be relieved by adding lactose or isopropyl-β-D-thiogalactopyranoside (IPTG).
   9719..9740    +  protein_bind   CAP binding site: CAP binding activates transcription in the presence of cAMP. E. coli catabolite activator protein
   9755..9785    +  promoter       lac promoter: promoter for the E. coli lac operon
   9793..9809    +  protein_bind   lac operator: The lac repressor binds to the lac operator to inhibit transcription in E. coli. This inhibition can be relieved by adding lactose or isopropyl-β-D-thiogalactopyranoside (IPTG). lac repressor encoded by lacI
   9854..9872    +  promoter       T3 promoter: promoter for bacteriophage T3 RNA polymerase
