[The description below was written by a language model from this plasmid's Addgene catalogue record and pLannotate feature annotations shown in this document.]
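Description:
TFORF2531 is a third-generation-style, self-inactivating lentiviral expression plasmid built on the pLX_TRC317 backbone, carrying the human SOX9 open reading frame as one member of a barcoded transcription factor ORF collection. In bacteria it is maintained through a high-copy ColE1/pUC-type origin and an ampicillin resistance (β-lactamase) gene. An f1 origin and remnants of a lac/lacZα cloning region with T7 and T3 promoters are also present in the backbone. The depositor warns that the plasmid can recombine, as is common for LTR-containing vectors.

The viral genome is transcribed from an RSV promoter fused to a truncated HIV-1 5' LTR and includes the Ψ packaging signal, a gag fragment, the Rev response element, a cPPT/CTS element and a ΔU3 3' LTR followed by an SV40 polyadenylation signal. Packaging functions must therefore be supplied in trans, and the integrated provirus lacks LTR promoter activity. Two cassettes lie between the LTRs. An SV40 early promoter/origin region precedes a puromycin N-acetyltransferase gene for selecting transduced mammalian cells. Downstream, the strong constitutive EF-1α promoter drives the SOX9 coding sequence, a regulator of chondrocyte differentiation and skeletal development, and a WPRE follows to enhance transcript expression.

According to the catalogue entry, each ORF in the collection is paired with a unique 24-bp barcode, although the barcode is not annotated in the feature table. A short U6 promoter fragment is annotated between the ORF and the WPRE, and the record does not explain its role. The barcodes allow the overexpressed factor to be identified in pooled screens, and the associated publication concerns directed differentiation.
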