Addgene plasmid #142954: TFORF2531
Purpose: Lentiviral vector for overexpressing transcription factor ORFs with unique 24-bp barcodes. Barcodes facilitate identification of transcription factors in pooled screens.
Depositing lab: Feng Zhang. Depositing organization: Broad Institute. Publication: A transcription factor atlas of directed differentiation. Joung J, Ma S, Tay T, Geiger-Schuller KR, Kirchgatterer PC, Verdine VK, Guo B, Arias-Garcia MA, Allen WE, Singh A, Kuksenko O, Abudayyeh OO, Gootenberg JS, Fu Z, Macrae RK, Buenrostro JD, Regev A, Zhang F. Cell. 2023 Jan 5;186(1):209-229.e26. doi: 10.1016/j.cell.2022.11.026. PubMed 36608654.
Backbone
  Vector backbone: pLX_TRC317
  Backbone manufacturer: Broad Institute Genetic Perturbation Platform
  Backbone size w/o insert (bp): 8264
  Vector type: Mammalian Expression, Lentiviral
  Selectable markers: Puromycin
Growth in bacteria
  Bacterial resistance: Ampicillin, 100 μg/mL
  Growth temperature: 37°C
  Growth strain: NEB Stable
  Copy number: High Copy
Gene/Insert
  Gene/Insert name: SOX9
  Species: H. sapiens (human)
  Insert size (bp): 1631
  Entrez Gene: SOX9 (a.k.a. CMD1, CMPD1, ENH13, SRA1, SRXX2, SRXY10, TES, TESCO)
  Promoter: EF1a
  Cloning method: Unknown
  Sequencing primers: 5′ GGGTGGAGACTGAAGTTAGGCCAG; 3′ CACATAGCGTAAAAGGAGCAACATAG
Terms and licenses: Academic/Nonprofit Terms; Industry Terms: Not Available to Industry
Depositor comments: NM_000346,ENST00000245479 . The transcription factor ORF portion of this plasmid was synthesized by Genewiz. Please test multiple small colonies in case of plasmid recombination. To make this collection available in a timely manner, a portion of this collection was not fully sequenced by Addgene. If an Addgene verified full plasmid sequence is not available, please contact us prior to placing an order to request the full sequence.
How to cite: TFORF2531 was a gift from Feng Zhang (Addgene plasmid # 142954 ; http://n2t.net/addgene:142954 ; RRID:Addgene_142954)
