>Addgene plasmid #142954 | TFORF2531 | depositor partial sequence | sequence record 281000 | Insert
ACCGCCACCATGAATCTCCTGGACCCCTTCATGAAGATGACCGACGAGCAGGAGAAGGGCCTGTCCGGCG
CCCCCAGCCCCACCATGTCCGAGGACTCCGCGGGCTCGCCCTGCCCGTCGGGCTCCGGCTCGGACACCGA
GAACACGCGGCCCCAGGAGAACACGTTCCCCAAGGGCGAGCCCGATCTGAAGAAGGAGAGCGAGGAGGAC
AAGTTCCCCGTGTGCATCCGCGAGGCGGTCAGCCAGGTGCTCAAAGGCTACGACTGGACGCTGGTGCCCA
TGCCGGTGCGCGTCAACGGCTCCAGCAAGAACAAGCCGCACGTCAAGCGGCCCATGAACGCCTTCATGGT
GTGGGCGCAGGCGGCGCGCAGGAAGCTCGCGGACCAGTACCCGCACTTGCACAACGCCGAGCTCAGCAAG
ACGCTGGGCAAGCTCTGGAGACTTCTGAACGAGAGCGAGAAGCGGCCCTTCGTGGAGGAGGCGGAGCGGC
TGCGCGTGCAGCACAAGAAGGACCACCCGGATTACAAGTACCAGCCGCGGCGGAGGAAGTCGGTGAAGAA
CGGGCAGGCGGAGGCAGAGGAGGCCACGGAGCAGACGCACATCTCCCCCAACGCCATCTTCAAGGCGCTG
CAGGCCGACTCGCCACACTCCTCCTCCGGCATGAGCGAGGTGCACTCCCCCGGCGAGCACTCGGGGCAAT
CCCAGGGCCCACCGACCCCACCCACCACCCCCAAAACCGACGTGCAGCCGGGCAAGGCTGACCTGAAGCG
AGAGGGGCGCCCCTTGCCAGAGGGGGGCAGACAGCCCCCTATCGACTTCCGCGACGTGGACATCGGCGAG
CTGAGCAGCGACGTCATCTCCAACATCGAGACCTTCGATGTCAACGAGTTTGACCAGTACCTGCCGCCCA
ACGGCCACCCGGGGGTGCCGGCCACGCACGGCCAGGTCACCTACACGGGCAGCTACGGCATCAGCAGCAC
CGCGGCCACCCCGGCGAGCGCGGGCCACGTGTGGATGTCCAAGCAGCAGGCGCCGCCGCCACCCCCGCAG
CAGCCCCCACAGGCCCCGCCGGCCCCGCAGGCGCCCCCGCAGCCGCAGGCGGCGCCCCCACAGCAGCCGG
CGGCACCCCCGCAGCAGCCACAGGCGCACACGCTGACCACGCTGAGCAGCGAGCCGGGCCAGTCCCAGCG
AACGCACATCAAGACGGAGCAGCTGAGCCCCAGCCACTACAGCGAGCAGCAGCAGCACTCGCCCCAACAG
ATCGCCTACAGCCCCTTCAACCTCCCACACTACAGCCCCTCCTACCCGCCCATCACCCGCTCACAGTACG
ACTACACCGACCACCAGAACTCCAGCTCCTACTACAGCCACGCGGCAGGCCAGGGCACCGGCCTCTACTC
CACCTTCACCTACATGAACCCCGCTCAGCGCCCCATGTACACCCCCATCGCCGACACCTCTGGGGTCCCT
TCCATCCCGCAGACCCACAGCCCCCAGCACTGGGAACAACCCGTCTACACACAGCTCACTCGACCTTAGT
AATGAACTAGTCCGTAACTTGAAAGTATTTCGATTTCTTGGCTTTATATATCTTGTGGAAAGGACGAAGT
TCTGGAGTGTTTCGGAGCCTT
