>Addgene plasmid #142954 | TFORF2531 | depositor partial sequence | sequence record 281001 | Barcode
AGTTCTGGAGTGTTTCGGAGCCTT
